Addgene plasmid #72873: PMXS-SLC1A3
Purpose: The retroviral SLC1A3 vector was generated by cloning an human SLC1A3 PCR fragment (https://www.addgene.org/32813/)into the pMXS-ires-blast vector by Gibson Assembly
Depositing lab: David Sabatini. Depositing organization: Whitehead Institute for Biomedical Research. Publication: An Essential Role of the Mitochondrial Electron Transport Chain in Cell Proliferation Is to Enable Aspartate Synthesis. Birsoy K, Wang T, Chen WW, Freinkman E, Abu-Remaileh M, Sabatini DM. Cell. 2015 Jul 30;162(3):540-51. doi: 10.1016/j.cell.2015.07.016. PubMed 26232224.
Backbone
  Vector backbone: pMXs-IRES-blasticidin
  Backbone size w/o insert (bp): 5639
  Total vector size (bp): 7268
  Vector type: Mammalian Expression, Retroviral
  Selectable markers: Blasticidin
Growth in bacteria
  Bacterial resistance: Ampicillin, 100 μg/mL
  Growth temperature: 30°C
  Growth strain: NEB Stable
  Copy number: Unknown
Gene/Insert
  Gene/Insert name: SLC1A3 (alt name: EA6; EAAT1; GLAST; GLAST1)
  Species: H. sapiens (human)
  Insert size (bp): 1629
  GenBank ID: NM_004172.4
  Entrez Gene: SLC1A3 (a.k.a. EA6, EAAT1, GLAST, GLAST1)
  Cloning method: Gibson Cloning
  Sequencing primers: 5′ GCCGGATCTAGCTAGTTAATTAAGccaccATGACTAAAAGCAATGGAGAAGAGCCC
Terms and licenses: Academic/Nonprofit Terms; Industry Terms: Not Available to Industry
Depositor comments: It is a retroviral plasmid so it may be recommended to be propagated at 30°C but author typically grows it at 37°C.
How to cite: PMXS-SLC1A3 was a gift from David Sabatini (Addgene plasmid # 72873 ; http://n2t.net/addgene:72873 ; RRID:Addgene_72873)
