[The description below was written by a language model from this plasmid's Addgene catalogue record.]
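Description:
PMXS-SLC1A3 is a retroviral mammalian expression plasmid built on the pMXs-IRES-blasticidin backbone, with a total recorded size of about 7.3 kb (a 5.6 kb backbone plus a 1.6 kb insert). It is propagated in bacteria under ampicillin selection; the copy number is listed as unknown. The record notes that, as a retroviral plasmid containing repeated sequences, it is deposited in a recombination-reducing strain. No feature table is provided, so the individual backbone elements are not itemised. pMXs-family vectors are generally Moloney murine leukemia virus-derived, with long terminal repeats flanking a packaging signal and the expression cassette, and with transcription driven from the 5' LTR. The promoter is not explicitly stated in the record.

The payload is the human SLC1A3 coding sequence (also known as EAAT1, GLAST or GLAST1), a plasma membrane glutamate/aspartate transporter. It was amplified by PCR from an existing SLC1A3 clone and inserted by Gibson assembly. As the backbone name indicates, the insert lies upstream of an IRES followed by a blasticidin resistance gene. The transporter and the selection marker are therefore translated from a single bicistronic transcript, which links drug resistance to transgene expression. No epitope tags or fusions are recorded.

Once packaged into retroviral particles in a suitable packaging cell line, the construct can be used to transduce dividing mammalian cells and select stable SLC1A3-expressing populations with blasticidin. The associated publication concerns the role of the mitochondrial electron transport chain in enabling aspartate synthesis for cell proliferation. This suggests the vector was used to confer aspartate uptake on cells, though the record does not state the specific experimental use.
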