>Addgene plasmid #72873 | PMXS-SLC1A3 | depositor partial sequence | sequence record 133637 | insert
ATGACTAAAAGCAATGGAGAAGAGCCCAAGATGGGGGGCAGGATGGAGAGATTCCAGCAGGGAGTCCGTA
AACGCACACTTTTGGCCAAGAAGAAAGTGCAGAACATTACAAAGGAGGATGTTAAAAGTTACCTGTTTCG
GAATGCTTTTGTGCTGCTCACAGTCACCGCTGTCATTGTGGGTACAATCCTTGGATTTACCCTCCGACCA
TACAGAATGAGCTACCGGGAAGTCAAGTACTTCTCCTTTCCTGGGGAACTTCTGATGAGGATGTTACAGA
TGCTGGTCTTACCACTTATCATCTCCAGTCTTGTCACAGGAATGGCGGCGCTAGATAGTAAGGCATCAGG
GAAGATGGGAATGCGAGCTGTAGTCTATTATATGACTACCACCATCATTGCTGTGGTGATTGGCATAATC
ATTGTCATCATCATCCATCCTGGGAAGGGCACAAAGGAAAACATGCACAGAGAAGGCAAAATTGTACGAG
TGACAGCTGCAGATGCCTTCCTGGACTTGATCAGGAACATGTTCCCTCCAAATCTGGTAGAAGCCTGCTT
TAAACAGTTTAAAACCAACTATGAGAAGAGAAGCTTTAAAGTGCCCATCCAGGCCAACGAAACGCTTGTG
GGTGCTGTGATAAACAATGTGTCTGAGGCCATGGAGACTCTTACCCGAATCACAGAGGAGCTGGTCCCAG
TTCCAGGATCTGTGAATGGAGTCAATGCCCTGGGTCTAGTTGTCTTCTCCATGTGCTTCGGTTTTGTGAT
TGGAAACATGAAGGAACAGGGGCAGGCCCTGAGAGAGTTCTTTGATTCTCTTAACGAAGCCATCATGAGA
CTGGTAGCAGTAATAATGTGGTATGCCCCCGTGGGTATTCTCTTCCTGATTGCTGGGAAGATTGTGGAGA
TGGAAGACATGGGTGTGATTGGGGGGCAGCTTGCCATGTACACCGTGACTGTCATTGTTGGCTTACTCAT
TCACGCAGTCATCGTCTTGCCACTCCTCTACTTCTTGGTAACACGGAAAAACCCTTGGGTTTTTATTGGA
GGGTTGCTGCAAGCACTCATCACCGCTCTGGGGACCTCTTCAAGTTCTGCCACCCTACCCATCACCTTCA
AGTGCCTGGAAGAGAACAATGGCGTGGACAAGCGCGTCACCAGATTCGTGCTCCCCGTAGGAGCCACCAT
TAACATGGATGGGACTGCCCTCTATGAGGCTTTGGCTGCCATTTTCATTGCTCAAGTTAACAACTTTGAA
CTGAACTTCGGACAAATTATTACAATCAGCATCACAGCCACAGCTGCCAGTATTGGGGCAGCTGGAATTC
CTCAGGCGGGCCTGGTCACTATGGTCATTGTGCTGACATCTGTCGGCCTGCCCACTGACGACATCACGCT
CATCATCGCGGTGGACTGGTTCCTGGATCGCCTCCGGACCACCACCAACGTACTGGGAGACTCCCTGGGA
GCTGGGATTGTGGAGCACTTGTCACGACATGAACTGAAGAACAGAGATGTTGAAATGGGTAACTCAGTGA
TTGAAGAGAATGAAATGAAGAAACCATATCAACTGATTGCACAGGACAATGAAACTGAGAAACCCATCGA
CAGTGAAACCAAGATGTAG
