>Addgene plasmid #72873 | PMXS-SLC1A3 | addgene partial sequence | sequence record 136236 | pMX-S1811 5'-GACGGCATCGCAGCTTGGATACAC-3'
CCGGGGGTGGACCATCCTCTAGACTGCCGGATCTAGCTAGTTAATTAAGCCACCATGACTAAAAGCAATG
GAGAAGAGCCCAAGATGGGGGGCAGGATGGAGAGATTCCAGCAGGGAGTCCGTAAACGCACACTTTTGGC
CAAGAAGAAAGTGCAGAACATTACAAAGGAGGATGTTAAAAGTTACCTGTTTCGGAATGCTTTTGTGCTG
CTCACAGTCACCGCTGTCATTGTGGGTACAATCCTTGGATTTACCCTCCGACCATACAGAATGAGCTACC
GGGAAGTCAAGTACTTCTCCTTTCCTGGGGAACTTCTGATGAGGATGTTACAGATGCTGGTCTTACCACT
TATCATCTCCAGTCTTGTCACAGGAATGGCGGCGCTAGATAGTAAGGCATCAGGGAAGATGGGAATGCGA
GCTGTAGTCTATTATATGACTACCACCATCATTGCTGTGGTGATTGGCATAATCATTGTCATCATCATCC
ATCCTGGGAAGGGCACAAAGGAAAACATGCACAGAGAAGGCAAAATTGTACGAGTGACAGCTGCAGATGC
CTTCCTGGACTTGATCAGGAACATGTTCCCTCCAAATCTGGTAGAAGCCTGCTTTAAACAGTTTAAAACC
AACTATGAGAAGAGAAGCTTTAAAGTGCCCATCCAGGCCAACGAAACGCTTGTGGGTGCTGTGATAAACA
ATGTGTCTGAGGCCATGGAGACTCTTACCCGAATCACAGAGGAGCTGGTCCCAGTTCCAGGATCTGTGAA
TGGAGTCAATGCCCTGGGTCTAGTTGTCTTCTCCATGTGCTTCGGTTTTGTGATTGGAAACATGAAGGAA
CAGGGGCAGGCCCTGAGAGAGTTCTTTGATTCTCTTAACGAAGCCATCATGAGACTGGTAGCAGTAATAA
TGTGGTATGCCCCCGTGGGTATTCTCTTCCTGATTGCTGGGAAGATTGTGGAGA
